Addgene plasmid #105690: pcDNA3.1-ZNF598-TEV-3xFLAG
Purpose: Expresses C terminally 3xFLAG tagged ZNF598 protein
Depositing lab: Ramanujan Hegde. Depositing organization: MRC Laboratory of Molecular Biology. Publication: Initiation of Quality Control during Poly(A) Translation Requires Site-Specific Ribosome Ubiquitination. Juszkiewicz S, Hegde RS. Mol Cell. 2017 Feb 16;65(4):743-750.e4. doi: 10.1016/j.molcel.2016.11.039. Epub 2017 Jan 5. PubMed 28065601.
Backbone
  Vector backbone: pcDNA3.1
  Backbone manufacturer: Invitrogen
  Backbone size w/o insert (bp): 5059
  Total vector size (bp): 7768
  Modifications to backbone: TEV-3xFLAG was inserted into the vector to serve as a C-terminal tag
  Vector type: Mammalian Expression
  Selectable markers: Zeocin
Growth in bacteria
  Bacterial resistance: Ampicillin, 100 μg/mL
  Growth temperature: 37°C
  Growth strain: DH5alpha
  Copy number: High Copy
Gene/Insert
  Gene/Insert name: ZNF598 (alt name: zinc finger protein 598)
  Species: H. sapiens (human)
  Insert size (bp): 2717
  GenBank ID: NM_178167
  Entrez Gene: ZNF598 (a.k.a. HEL2)
  Promoter: CMV (from vector)
  Tag / fusion protein: TEV-3xFLAG (C terminal on backbone)
  Cloning method: Restriction Enzyme; 5′ cloning site EcoRI (not destroyed); 3′ cloning site XbaI (not destroyed)
  Sequencing primers: 5′ GGTCTATATAAGCAGAGC; 3′ GCCTGCTATTGTCTTCCC
Resource information
  A portion of this plasmid was derived from a plasmid made by: ZNF598 CDA was originally cloned from the origene plasmid RC208429.
Terms and licenses: Academic/Nonprofit Terms; Industry Terms: Not Available to Industry
How to cite: pcDNA3.1-ZNF598-TEV-3xFLAG was a gift from Ramanujan Hegde (Addgene plasmid # 105690 ; http://n2t.net/addgene:105690 ; RRID:Addgene_105690)
