[The description below was written by a language model from this plasmid's Addgene catalogue record and pLannotate feature annotations shown in this document.]
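Description:
pcDNA3.1-ZNF598-TEV-3xFLAG is a mammalian expression plasmid of about 7.8 kb, built on a Zeocin-selectable version of the Invitrogen pcDNA3.1 backbone. It is maintained in E. coli through a high-copy ColE1/pUC-type origin and the β-lactamase (AmpR) gene. An f1 origin is also present, a standard backbone element that permits single-stranded DNA production. For selection in mammalian cells, an SV40 enhancer/early promoter drives the Sh ble (BleoR) gene, which is terminated by an SV40 polyadenylation signal. A synthetic EM7 promoter immediately upstream allows the same marker to be expressed in bacteria. Short annotated fragments such as a truncated HIV-1 LTR, a second ble match, lacI and bom appear to be partial backbone matches rather than functional parts.

The payload is the human ZNF598 (zinc finger protein 598, also called HEL2) coding sequence, cloned between EcoRI and XbaI sites that remain intact. Transcription is driven by the CMV immediate-early enhancer and promoter and ends at the bovine growth hormone poly(A) signal. A T7 promoter lies between the CMV promoter and the insert, which could allow in vitro transcription. The backbone was modified so that the open reading frame continues into a C-terminal TEV protease site followed by a 3xFLAG epitope. The feature table annotates the 3xFLAG but not the TEV site, which presumably lies in the short gap between ZNF598 and the tag. This arrangement allows anti-FLAG detection or affinity capture of the protein, with the option of removing the tag by protease cleavage. ZNF598 is an E3 ubiquitin ligase that monoubiquitinates 40S ribosomal proteins to trigger ribosome quality control when translation stalls on poly(A) sequences, and the plasmid is suited to expressing tagged ZNF598 in mammalian cells for studies of that pathway.
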