Features (pLannotate 1.2.2; 22 found; start..end, strand, type, name):
      1..380     +  enhancer       CMV enhancer: human cytomegalovirus immediate early enhancer
    381..584     +  promoter       CMV promoter: human cytomegalovirus (CMV) immediate early promoter
    580..613     +  LTR            5' LTR (truncated) (fragment): truncated 5' long terminal repeat (LTR) from HIV-1
    629..647     +  promoter       T7 promoter: promoter for bacteriophage T7 RNA polymerase
    695..3406    +  CDS            ZNF598: ZN598_HUMAN - Experimental evidence at protein level: Swiss-Prot protein existence level 1. E3 ubiquitin-protein ligase that plays a key role in the ribosome quality control (RQC), a pathway that takes place when a ribosome has stalled during translation (PubMed:28065601, PubMed:28132843). Required for ribosomes to terminally stall during translation of poly(A) sequences by mediating monoubiquitination of 40S ribosomal protein RPS10/eS10, RPS20/uS10 and RPS3/uS3 (PubMed:28065601, PubMed:28132843). Stalling precludes synthesis of a long poly-lysine tail and initiates the RQC pathway to degrade
   3437..3502    +  CDS            3xFLAG: three tandem FLAG® epitope tags, followed by an enterokinase cleavage site
   3543..3767    +  polyA_signal   bGH poly(A) signal: bovine growth hormone polyadenylation signal
   3771..3792    +  promoter       SV40 promoter (fragment): SV40 enhancer and early promoter
   3813..4241    +  rep_origin     f1 ori (sequence partly withheld): f1 bacteriophage origin of replication; arrow indicates direction of (+) strand synthesis
   4255..4584    +  promoter       SV40 promoter: SV40 enhancer and early promoter
   4632..4679    +  promoter       EM7 promoter: synthetic bacterial promoter&nbsp
   4698..5072    +  CDS            BleoR: antibiotic-binding protein; Sh ble from Streptoalloteichus hindustanus; confers resistance to bleomycin, phleomycin, and Zeocin™
   5082..5207    +  CDS            ble (fragment): BLE_KLEPN - Experimental evidence at protein level: Swiss-Prot protein existence level 1. Binding protein with a strong affinity to the bleomycin family of antibiotics. Binds to CL990; an antimitotic-antibiotic compound. From Klebsiella pneumoniae.
   5202..5323    +  polyA_signal   SV40 poly(A) signal: SV40 polyadenylation signal
   5396..5412    -  protein_bind   lac operator: The lac repressor binds to the lac operator to inhibit transcription in E. coli. This inhibition can be relieved by adding lactose or isopropyl-β-D-thiogalactopyranoside (IPTG). lac repressor encoded by lacI
   5420..5450    -  promoter       lac promoter: promoter for the E. coli lac operon
   5465..5486    -  protein_bind   CAP binding site: CAP binding activates transcription in the presence of cAMP. E. coli catabolite activator protein
   5499..5591    -  CDS            lacI (fragment): lac repressor; lacI; The lac repressor binds to the lac operator to inhibit transcription in E. coli. This inhibition can be relieved by adding lactose or isopropyl-β-D-thiogalactopyranoside (IPTG).
   5774..6362    -  rep_origin     ori: high-copy-number ColE1/pMB1/pBR322/pUC origin of replication
   6533..7393    -  CDS            AmpR: β-lactamase; bla; confers resistance to ampicillin, carbenicillin, and related antibiotics
   7394..7498    -  promoter       AmpR promoter: bla
   7561..7613    -  misc_feature   bom (fragment): basis of mobility region from pBR322
>Addgene plasmid #105690 | pcDNA3.1-ZNF598-TEV-3xFLAG | addgene full sequence | sequence record 202801 | Addgene NGS Result
GACATTGATTATTGACTAGTTATTAATAGTAATCAATTACGGGGTCATTAGTTCATAGCCCATATATGGA
GTTCCGCGTTACATAACTTACGGTAAATGGCCCGCCTGGCTGACCGCCCAACGACCCCCGCCCATTGACG
TCAATAATGACGTATGTTCCCATAGTAACGCCAATAGGGACTTTCCATTGACGTCAATGGGTGGAGTATT
TACGGTAAACTGCCCACTTGGCAGTACATCAAGTGTATCATATGCCAAGTACGCCCCCTATTGACGTCAA
TGACGGTAAATGGCCCGCCTGGCATTATGCCCAGTACATGACCTTATGGGACTTTCCTACTTGGCAGTAC
ATCTACGTATTAGTCATCGCTATTACCATGGTGATGCGGTTTTGGCAGTACATCAATGGGCGTGGATAGC
GGTTTGACTCACGGGGATTTCCAAGTCTCCACCCCATTGACGTCAATGGGAGTTTGTTTTGGCACCAAAA
TCAACGGGACTTTCCAAAATGTCGTAACAACTCCGCCCCATTGACGCAAATGGGCGGTAGGCGTGTACGG
TGGGAGGTCTATATAAGCAGAGCTCTCTGGCTAACTAGAGAACCCACTGCTTACTGGCTTATCGAAATTA
ATACGACTCACTATAGGGAGACCCAAGCTGGCTAGCGTCGACAGATCTCCCGGGAATTCAAACCATGGCG
GCGGCGGGGGGCGCCGAGGGGCGGCGCGCGGCCCTGGAGGCGGCGGCGGCGGCAGCTCCTGAGCGGGGAG
GCGGGAGCTGCGTGCTGTGCTGCGGAGACCTGGAGGCCACGGCGCTGGGCCGCTGCGACCACCCGGTGTG
CTACCGCTGCTCTACCAAGATGCGGGTGCTCTGCGAGCAGCGCTACTGCGCCGTGTGCCGCGAGGAGCTG
CGCCAGGTGGTCTTTGGGAAGAAGCTTCCTGCCTTTGCCACCATCCCCATCCACCAGCTGCAGCATGAGA
AGAAATATGATATCTACTTTGCAGATGGAAAGGTGTACGCATTGTACAGGCAGCTGCTGCAGCACGAGTG
CCCGCGGTGCCCCGAGCTGCCACCTTTCAGCCTCTTCGGGGACCTGGAGCAGCACATGCGGAGGCAGCAT
GAGCTCTTCTGCTGCCGTCTGTGCCTCCAGCACCTCCAGATCTTCACATATGAGCGCAAGTGGTACTCGC
GCAAGGACCTGGCCCGGCATCGCATGCAGGGTGACCCCGATGACACGTCGCACCGTGGGCACCCGCTCTG
CAAGTTCTGTGACGAGCGCTACCTGGACAATGATGAGCTGCTTAAGCACCTGCGCCGCGACCACTACTTC
TGCCACTTCTGCGACTCGGACGGGGCCCAGGACTACTACAGCGACTATGCCTACCTGCGTGAGCACTTCC
GGGAGAAGCACTTTCTGTGTGAGGAAGGCCGCTGCAGCACGGAGCAGTTCACCCACGCCTTCCGCACCGA
GATCGACCTCAAGGCCCACAGGACGGCCTGCCACAGTCGCAGCCGCGCCGAGGCACGCCAGAACCGCCAC
ATCGACCTGCAGTTCAGCTACGCGCCACGGCACTCGCGCCGGAACGAGGGGGTCGTTGGTGGCGAAGACT
ACGAGGAGGTGGACAGGTACAGCCGCCAGGGCCGAGTGGCCCGGGCTGGCACTCGCGGAGCCCAGCAGAG
CCGCCGAGGAAGCTGGAGGTACAAAAGGGAAGAAGAGGACCGAGAAGTAGCAGCTGCTGTCCGGGCCTCC
GTGGCCGCACAGCAGCAGGAGGAGGCTCGCAGGAGTGAGGATCAGGAGGAAGGCGGTAGGCCCAAGAAGG
AGGAGGCAGCGGCGCGGGGACCTGAGGATCCCCGTGGCCCCCGGCGCTCACCCCGGACTCAGGGCGAAGG
CCCAGGCCCCAAGGAAACCTCGACAAATGGTCCTGTAAGCCAAGAAGCCTTCTCGGTGACAGGCCCAGCC
GCCCCAGGGTGTGTGGGGGTGCCAGGCGCCCTCCCACCACCCAGCCCGAAGCTCAAGGACGAAGACTTCC
CCAGCCTCTCTGCCTCCACTTCCTCCTCCTGCTCCACTGCAGCAACCCCGGGCCCTGTGGGGTTGGCGCT
GCCGTACGCCATCCCTGCCAGAGGCAGGAGTGCCTTCCAGGAGGAGGACTTCCCCGCCCTGGTGTCCTCG
GTGCCCAAGCCTGGCACCGCCCCCACCAGCCTTGTCTCTGCCTGGAACAGCAGCAGTAGCAGCAAGAAGG
TAGCACAGCCCCCACTCTCGGCGCAGGCTACCGGCAGCGGCCAGCCCACCAGGAAGGCTGGGAAGGGGAG
CAGGGGCGGCAGGAAGGGCGGCCCGCCCTTCACACAGGAGGAGGAGGAGGACGGCGGCCCGGCCCTGCAG
GAGCTTCTGAGCACACGCCCCACGGGCTCCGTCTCCTCCACACTGGGGCTGGCCTCCATCCAACCCTCTA
AAGTTGGGAAGAAGAAGAAAGTGGGCTCGGAGAAGCCAGGCACCACATTGCCACAGCCCCCGCCCGCTAC
CTGTCCCCCAGGGGCTTTGCAGGCCCCGGAAGCTCCTGCCAGCAGAGCCGAGGGGCCAGTTGCCGTCGTC
GTTAATGGACACACGGAGGGCCCGGCCCCTGCTCGGAGTGCCCCCAAGGAACCCCCTGGGCTCCCAAGGC
CCCTGGGGTCCTTCCCCTGCCCCACGCCACAGGAGGACTTCCCAGCGCTCGGCGGCCCCTGCCCACCCCG
GATGCCGCCGCCCCCAGGCTTCAGCGCTGTGGTGCTCCTGAAGGGCACGCCTCCCCCACCCCCGCCGGGC
CTGGTGCCCCCAATCAGCAAGCCGCCCCCTGGCTTCTCTGGCCTTCTGCCTAGCCCCCACCCGGCCTGTG
TCCCCAGCCCCGCCACCACCACCACCACAAAAGCACCCAGGCTGCTGCCTGCCCCACGGGCGTACCTAGT
CCCCGAGAACTTCCGGGAGAGGAACCTTCAGCTCATCCAGTCCATCAGGGACTTCCTGCAGAGCGACGAG
GCCCGCTTCAGCGAGTTCAAGAGCCACTCAGGGGAGTTCAGACAGGGCCTGATCTCCGCAGCCCAGTATT
ACAAGAGTTGCCGGGACCTGCTGGGGGAGAATTTCCAGAAGGTCTTTAATGAGCTGCTGGTCCTGCTGCC
CGACACGGCCAAGCAGCAGGAGCTCCTGTCTGCACACACGGACTTCTGCAACCGCGAGAAGCCTCTGAGC
ACCAAGTCCAAGAAGAACAAGAAGAGCGCGTGGCAGGCCACCACCCAGCAGGCGGGCCTGGACTGCCGTG
TGTGCCCCACCTGCCAGCAGGTGCTCGCGCATGGCGATGCCAGCAGCCACCAGGCGCTGCATGCTGCCCG
GGACGACGACTTCCCCTCCCTGCAAGCCATCGCCAGGATCATCACGTCTAGAGAGAACCTGTACTTTCAG
GGATCTGACTACAAAGACCATGACGGTGATTATAAAGATCATGACATCGATTACAAGGATGACGATGACA
AGTAACCTAGAGGGCCCGTTTAAACCCGCTGATCAGCCTCGACTGTGCCTTCTAGTTGCCAGCCATCTGT
TGTTTGCCCCTCCCCCGTGCCTTCCTTGACCCTGGAAGGTGCCACTCCCACTGTCCTTTCCTAATAAAAT
GAGGAAATTGCATCGCATTGTCTGAGTAGGTGTCATTCTATTCTGGGGGGTGGGGTGGGGCAGGACAGCA
AGGGGGAGGATTGGGAAGACAATAGCAGGCATGCTGGGGATGCGGTGGGCTCTATGGCTTCTGAGGCGGA
AAGAACCAGCTGGGGCTCTAGGGGGTATCCCC
[124 nt withheld, positions 3813-3936]
C
[91 nt withheld, positions 3938-4028]
A
[49 nt withheld, positions 4030-4078]
CCTTTGACGTTGGAGTCCACGTTCTTT
[37 nt withheld, positions 4106-4142]
ACCCTATCTCGGTCTATTCTTTTGATTTATAAGGGATTTTGCCGATTTCGGCCTATTGGTTAAAAAATGA
GCTGATTTAACAAAAATTTAACGCGAATTAATTCTGTGGAATGTGTGTCAGTTAGGGTGTGGAAAGTCCC
CAGGCTCCCCAGCAGGCAGAAGTATGCAAAGCATGCATCTCAATTAGTCAGCAACCAGGTGTGGAAAGTC
CCCAGGCTCCCCAGCAGGCAGAAGTATGCAAAGCATGCATCTCAATTAGTCAGCAACCATAGTCCCGCCC
CTAACTCCGCCCATCCCGCCCCTAACTCCGCCCAGTTCCGCCCATTCTCCGCCCCATGGCTGACTAATTT
TTTTTATTTATGCAGAGGCCGAGGCCGCCTCTGCCTCTGAGCTATTCCAGAAGTAGTGAGGAGGCTTTTT
TGGAGGCCTAGGCTTTTGCAAAAAGCTCCCGGGAGCTTGTATATCCATTTTCGGATCTGATCAGCACGTG
TTGACAATTAATCATCGGCATAGTATATCGGCATAGTATAATACGACAAGGTGAGGAACTAAACCATGGC
CAAGTTGACCAGTGCCGTTCCGGTGCTCACCGCGCGCGACGTCGCCGGAGCGGTCGAGTTCTGGACCGAC
CGGCTCGGGTTCTCCCGGGACTTCGTGGAGGACGACTTCGCCGGTGTGGTCCGGGACGACGTGACCCTGT
TCATCAGCGCGGTCCAGGACCAGGTGGTGCCGGACAACACCCTGGCCTGGGTGTGGGTGCGCGGCCTGGA
CGAGCTGTACGCCGAGTGGTCGGAGGTCGTGTCCACGAACTTCCGGGACGCCTCCGGGCCGGCCATGACC
GAGATCGGCGAGCAGCCGTGGGGGCGGGAGTTCGCCCTGCGCGACCCGGCCGGCAACTGCGTGCACTTCG
TGGCCGAGGAGCAGGACTGACACGTGCTACGAGATTTCGATTCCACCGCCGCCTTCTATGAAAGGTTGGG
CTTCGGAATCGTTTTCCGGGACGCCGGCTGGATGATCCTCCAGCGCGGGGATCTCATGCTGGAGTTCTTC
GCCCACCCCAACTTGTTTATTGCAGCTTATAATGGTTACAAATAAAGCAATAGCATCACAAATTTCACAA
ATAAAGCATTTTTTTCACTGCATTCTAGTTGTGGTTTGTCCAAACTCATCAATGTATCTTATCATGTCTG
TATACCGTCGACCTCTAGCTAGAGCTTGGCGTAATCATGGTCATAGCTGTTTCCTGTGTGAAATTGTTAT
CCGCTCACAATTCCACACAACATACGAGCCGGAAGCATAAAGTGTAAAGCCTGGGGTGCCTAATGAGTGA
GCTAACTCACATTAATTGCGTTGCGCTCACTGCCCGCTTTCCAGTCGGGAAACCTGTCGTGCCAGCTGCA
TTAATGAATCGGCCAACGCGCGGGGAGAGGCGGTTTGCGTATTGGGCGCTCTTCCGCTTCCTCGCTCACT
GACTCGCTGCGCTCGGTCGTTCGGCTGCGGCGAGCGGTATCAGCTCACTCAAAGGCGGTAATACGGTTAT
CCACAGAATCAGGGGATAACGCAGGAAAGAACATGTGAGCAAAAGGCCAGCAAAAGGCCAGGAACCGTAA
AAAGGCCGCGTTGCTGGCGTTTTTCCATAGGCTCCGCCCCCCTGACGAGCATCACAAAAATCGACGCTCA
AGTCAGAGGTGGCGAAACCCGACAGGACTATAAAGATACCAGGCGTTTCCCCCTGGAAGCTCCCTCGTGC
GCTCTCCTGTTCCGACCCTGCCGCTTACCGGATACCTGTCCGCCTTTCTCCCTTCGGGAAGCGTGGCGCT
TTCTCATAGCTCACGCTGTAGGTATCTCAGTTCGGTGTAGGTCGTTCGCTCCAAGCTGGGCTGTGTGCAC
GAACCCCCCGTTCAGCCCGACCGCTGCGCCTTATCCGGTAACTATCGTCTTGAGTCCAACCCGGTAAGAC
ACGACTTATCGCCACTGGCAGCAGCCACTGGTAACAGGATTAGCAGAGCGAGGTATGTAGGCGGTGCTAC
AGAGTTCTTGAAGTGGTGGCCTAACTACGGCTACACTAGAAGAACAGTATTTGGTATCTGCGCTCTGCTG
AAGCCAGTTACCTTCGGAAAAAGAGTTGGTAGCTCTTGATCCGGCAAACAAACCACCGCTGGTAGCGGTG
GTTTTTTTGTTTGCAAGCAGCAGATTACGCGCAGAAAAAAAGGATCTCAAGAAGATCCTTTGATCTTTTC
TACGGGGTCTGACGCTCAGTGGAACGAAAACTCACGTTAAGGGATTTTGGTCATGAGATTATCAAAAAGG
ATCTTCACCTAGATCCTTTTAAATTAAAAATGAAGTTTTAAATCAATCTAAAGTATATATGAGTAAACTT
GGTCTGACAGTTACCAATGCTTAATCAGTGAGGCACCTATCTCAGCGATCTGTCTATTTCGTTCATCCAT
AGTTGCCTGACTCCCCGTCGTGTAGATAACTACGATACGGGAGGGCTTACCATCTGGCCCCAGTGCTGCA
ATGATACCGCGAGACCCACGCTCACCGGCTCCAGATTTATCAGCAATAAACCAGCCAGCCGGAAGGGCCG
AGCGCAGAAGTGGTCCTGCAACTTTATCCGCCTCCATCCAGTCTATTAATTGTTGCCGGGAAGCTAGAGT
AAGTAGTTCGCCAGTTAATAGTTTGCGCAACGTTGTTGCCATTGCTACAGGCATCGTGGTGTCACGCTCG
TCGTTTGGTATGGCTTCATTCAGCTCCGGTTCCCAACGATCAAGGCGAGTTACATGATCCCCCATGTTGT
GCAAAAAAGCGGTTAGCTCCTTCGGTCCTCCGATCGTTGTCAGAAGTAAGTTGGCCGCAGTGTTATCACT
CATGGTTATGGCAGCACTGCATAATTCTCTTACTGTCATGCCATCCGTAAGATGCTTTTCTGTGACTGGT
GAGTACTCAACCAAGTCATTCTGAGAATAGTGTATGCGGCGACCGAGTTGCTCTTGCCCGGCGTCAATAC
GGGATAATACCGCGCCACATAGCAGAACTTTAAAAGTGCTCATCATTGGAAAACGTTCTTCGGGGCGAAA
ACTCTCAAGGATCTTACCGCTGTTGAGATCCAGTTCGATGTAACCCACTCGTGCACCCAACTGATCTTCA
GCATCTTTTACTTTCACCAGCGTTTCTGGGTGAGCAAAAACAGGAAGGCAAAATGCCGCAAAAAAGGGAA
TAAGGGCGACACGGAAATGTTGAATACTCATACTCTTCCTTTTTCAATATTATTGAAGCATTTATCAGGG
TTATTGTCTCATGAGCGGATACATATTTGAATGTATTTAGAAAAATAAACAAATAGGGGTTCCGCGCACA
TTTCCCCGAAAAGTGCCACCTGACGTCGACGGATCGGGAGATCGATCTCCCGATCCCCTATGGTGCACTC
TCAGTACAATCTGCTCTGATGCCGCATAGTTAAGCCAGTATCTGCTCCCTGCTTGTGTGTTGGAGGTCGC
TGAGTAGTGCGCGAGCAAAATTTAAGCTACAACAAGGCAAGGCTTGACCGACAATTGCATGAAGAATCTG
CTTAGGGTTAGGCGTTTTGCGCTGCTTCGCGATGTACGGGCCAGATATACGCGTT
